>Addgene plasmid #39287 | pFA6a-kanMX6-P41nmt1-GST | addgene partial sequence | sequence record 51152 | Kan-R 5'-ATCGCGAGCCCATTTATACC-3'
CGCGGCCTCGAAACGTGAGTCTTTTCCTTACCCATGGTTGTTTATGTTCGGATGTGATGTGAGAACTGTA
TCCTAGCAAGATTTTAAAAGGAAGTATATGAAAGAAGAACCTCAGTGGCAAATCCTAACCTTTTATATTT
CTCTACAGGGGCGCGGCGTGGGGACAATTCAACGCGTCTGTGAGGGGAGCGTTTCCCTGCTCGCAGGTCT
GCAGCGAGGAGCCGTAATTTTTGCTTCGCGCCGTGCGGCCATCAAAATGTATGGATGCAAATGATTATAC
ATGGGGATGTATGGGCTAAATGTACGGGCGACAGTCACATCATGCCCCTGAGCTGCGCACGTCAAGACTG
TCAAGGAGGGTATTCTGGGCCTCCATGTCGCTGGCCGGGTGACCCGGCGGGGACGAGGCAAGCTAAACAG
ATCTCGCCATAAAAGACAGAATAAGTCATCAGCGGTTGTTTCATTTCCTATATTTTTTTTTTATTTTTTT
ATTTTTTAATAAGGGAAAATTTAACGTCTAAGGATACAGAAGATTGTTAGCACATTAAAGTAATAAAGGC
TTAAGTAGTAAGTGCCTTAGCATGTTATTGTATTTCAAAGGACATAATCTAAAATAATAACAATATCATT
TCTCACAAGTTATTCAATTTTCTTTTTTTTTTCTAATAATATCAAGAATGTATTATTTGTTTGACATAAG
TCAACTAATTTATTTAATATGCTGGATTAATCTTGCAGACATGTAAATTAACAAGTTTTAGTCAAATAAC
GTTGAAGTTTCAATGAACTCA
