>Addgene plasmid #39287 | pFA6a-kanMX6-P41nmt1-GST | addgene partial sequence | sequence record 52395 | nmt1-f 5'-GCAATGTGCAGCGAAACTAA-3'
ATCGAAACATTGAAGATAAAGGAAGAGGAATCCTGGCATATCATCAATTGAATAAGTTGAATTAATTATT
TCAATCTCATTCTCACTTTCTGACTTATAGTCGCTTTGTTAAATCATGTCTTTAATTAATATGTCCCCTA
TACTAGGTTATTGGAAAATTAAGGGCCTTGTGCAACCCACTCGACTTCTTTTGGAATATCTTGAAGAAAA
ATATGAAGAGCATTTGTATGAGCGCGATGAAGGTGATAAATGGCGAAACAAAAAGTTTGAATTGGGTTTG
GAGTTTCCCAATCTTCCTTATTATATTGATGGTGATGTTAAATTAACACAGTCTATGGCCATCATACGTT
ATATAGCTGACAAGCACAACATGTTGGGTGGTTGTCCAAAAGAGCGTGCAGAGATTTCAATGCTTGAAGG
AGCGGTTTTGGATATTAGATACGGTGTTTCGAGAATTGCATATAGTAAAGACTTTGAAACTCTCAAAGTT
GATTTTCTTAGCAAGCTACCTGAAATGCTGAAAATGTTCGAAGATCGTTTATGTCATAAAACATATTTAA
ATGGTGATCATGTAACCCATCCTGACTTCATGTTGTATGACGCTCTTGATGTTGTTTTATACATGGACCC
AATGTGCCTGGATGCGTTCCCAAAATTAGTTTGTTTTAAAAAACGTATTGAAGCTATCCCACAAATTGAT
AAGTACTTGAAATCCAGCAAGTATATAGCATGGCCTTTGCAGGGCTGGCAAGCCACGTTTGGTGGTGGCG
ACCATCCTCCAAAATCGGATCTGGTTCCGCGTTGAGGCGCGCCAGATCCGTCGACCTGCAGCGTACGAAG
CTTCAGCTGGCGGCCGCGTTCTATA
