>Addgene plasmid #39287 | pFA6a-kanMX6-P41nmt1-GST | addgene partial sequence | sequence record 53432 | GST-R 5'-AAAGAAGTCGAGTGGGTTGC-3'
CTAGTATAGGGGACATATTAATTAAAGACATGATTTAACAAAGCGACTATAAGTCAGAAAGTGAGAATGA
GATTGAAATAATTAATTCAACTTATTCAATTGATGATATGCCAGGATTCCTCTTCCTTTATCTTCAATGT
TTCGATTAACAGGTCCATTATCCGGTTTTTAGTTTCGCTGCACATTGCCGAATGACAATCGGATTCCTTT
AAGCTTTGCTTTTGCCCTGTTTTCTCTCCCCAGTAATCGTTGGGTGACTGAACCATCCAGTAGCCGAGAG
TTACGTTTTTCCTGATTTAATAAATATCCATATCTATTTGTCTCGTGGTGTTTTACAGCAACTAACCGAA
ATTACTATTTTGCATCATCCAACCATAAAGAGACAACAATAATTCTAGAAAACATATAACAAGTGTTTTT
TTCTATTTACGTCTCATACGCAAAGTCCACTTTACCATGTTTTGGAAACTTGTACCCAACCATTCATTTT
TCGATTTTGTAATGAGGCTCTTTTCTTCTAACAATCATTGAGGTCATTATCATGTGTCCTCACCTATTGT
TTAAATTGAGGCTTGCGCTATTCCCAAAATTGTGGGTATTATTTTCATATATCAGTATCTGCAATTTCGG
TTCAACTTTCTTATCAAGAAAGAGGATTAATTTCTTAACAAAAACCTTCTTTGTTTTATAACGCTGATTT
TTGTATTATTTGGCGACCAAGGTTATAAGTGATCCAATCCAAATGTCATAACTTCAGTTGATCCCTGCGG
AAAATATAAATCAGATTATGGTTATATAAAAAAAAAGAGAAATTATTTGAGTTCATTGAAACTTCAACGT
TATTTGACTAAAACTTGTTAATTTACATGTCTGCAGATATC
