[The description below was written by a language model from this plasmid's Addgene catalogue record.]
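Description:
pFA6a-kanMX6-P41nmt1-GST is a yeast genomic-targeting template plasmid built on the pFA6a backbone, belonging to a set of heterologous modules designed for PCR-based gene targeting in the fission yeast Schizosaccharomyces pombe. It is maintained in E. coli under ampicillin selection; the record does not give its copy number or name its origin of replication. It is not intended to replicate in yeast. Instead, the module is normally amplified with primers carrying homology to a chromosomal locus, and the PCR product is integrated by homologous recombination.

The module has two functional parts. The first is the kanMX6 marker, a kanamycin-resistance gene flanked by the promoter and terminator of the Ashbya gossypii translation elongation factor 1α gene. It lies in reverse orientation relative to the rest of the cassette. The record lists the yeast selectable marker as gentamicin, which in this type of cassette generally corresponds to resistance to the related aminoglycoside G418 (geneticin). The second part is the S. pombe nmt1 promoter, spanning -1163 to +6 of the locus, followed by a GST coding sequence. The record also lists an ADH1 terminator downstream. This promoter carries a 4 bp deletion in the TATA element about 100 bp from its 3' end, which defines the attenuated "P41" version of the thiamine-repressible nmt1 promoter and gives intermediate expression strength.

Integrated immediately upstream of a target open reading frame, the cassette replaces the native promoter with regulatable P41nmt1 and adds an N-terminal GST tag to the encoded protein. This allows controlled expression together with affinity purification or detection. The promoter sits between retained BglII and PacI sites, and the depositor notes that the TATA deletion can be confirmed by sequencing from a GST reverse primer.
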