Addgene plasmid #39287: pFA6a-kanMX6-P41nmt1-GST
Depositing lab: Jurg Bahler & John Pringle. Depositing organization: University of North Carolina at Chapel Hill. Publication: Heterologous modules for efficient and versatile PCR-based gene targeting in Schizosaccharomyces pombe. Bahler J, Wu JQ, Longtine MS, Shah NG, McKenzie A 3rd, Steever AB, Wach A, Philippsen P, Pringle JR. Yeast. 1998 Jul;14(10):943-51. 10.1002/(SICI)1097-0061(199807)14:10<943::AID-YEA292>3.0.CO;2-Y PubMed 9717240.
Backbone
  Vector backbone: pFA6a
  Backbone size w/o insert (bp): 3500
  Vector type: Yeast genomic targeting
  Selectable markers: Gentamicin
Growth in bacteria
  Bacterial resistance: Ampicillin, 100 μg/mL
  Growth temperature: 37°C
  Growth strain: DH5alpha
  Copy number: Unknown
Gene/Insert
  Gene/Insert name: nmt1 promoter
  Species: S. pombe (fission yeast)
  Insert size (bp): 2900
  Mutation: -1163 to +6 of nmt1 locus with a 4bp deletion (TATA) ~100bp from 3' end of promoter
  Entrez Gene: nmt1 (a.k.a. SPCC1223.02)
  Tag / fusion protein: A. gossypii translation elongation factor 1a gene terminator (N terminal on insert); KanR reverse orientation (N terminal on insert); A. gossypii translation elongation factor 1a gene promoter (N terminal on insert); GST (C terminal on insert); TADH1 (C terminal on insert)
  Cloning method: Restriction Enzyme; 5′ cloning site BglII (not destroyed); 3′ cloning site PacI (not destroyed)
  Sequencing primers: 5′ Sp6_primer; 3′ T7_promoter
Terms and licenses: Academic/Nonprofit Terms; Industry Terms: Not Available to Industry
Depositor comments: Use GST reverse primer to verify mutation in nmt1 promoter
How to cite: pFA6a-kanMX6-P41nmt1-GST was a gift from Jurg Bahler & John Pringle (Addgene plasmid # 39287 ; http://n2t.net/addgene:39287 ; RRID:Addgene_39287)
